Addgene plasmid #249242: pLenti-hSLC25A5-gRNA3
Purpose: SLC25A5 CRISPR KO
Depositing lab: Weihong Tan. Depositing organization: Hangzhou Institute of Medicine, Chinese Academy of Sciences. Publication: SPARK-seq: A high-throughput platform for aptamer discovery and kinetic profiling. Luo G, Song J, Fu Y, Jiang Y, Gao Y, Zhong Z, Li L, Wei Y, Jia HR, Guo L, Fu T, Wu Q, Tan W. Science. 2026 Jan;391(6780):eadv6127. doi: 10.1126/science.adv6127. Epub 2026 Jan 1. PubMed 41477891.
Backbone
  Vector backbone: pLenti-sgRNA
  Backbone manufacturer: Eric Lander and David Sabatini, Addgene plasmid #71409
  Vector type: Lentiviral, CRISPR
Growth in bacteria
  Bacterial resistance: Ampicillin, 100 μg/mL
  Growth temperature: 37°C
  Growth strain: NEB Stable
  Copy number: High Copy
Gene/Insert
  Gene/Insert name: SLC25A5
  gRNA/shRNA sequence: GATACCGAAGTAGGCGGCT
  Species: H. sapiens (human)
  Entrez Gene: SLC25A5 (a.k.a. 2F1, AAC2, ANT2, T2, T3)
  Promoter: U6
  Cloning method: Restriction Enzyme; 5′ cloning site Unknown (unknown if destroyed)
Terms and licenses: Academic/Nonprofit Terms; Industry Terms: Not Available to Industry
How to cite: pLenti-hSLC25A5-gRNA3 was a gift from Weihong Tan (Addgene plasmid # 249242 ; http://n2t.net/addgene:249242 ; RRID:Addgene_249242)
