[The description below was written by a language model from this plasmid's Addgene catalogue record and pLannotate feature annotations shown in this document.]
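Description:
pLenti-hSLC25A5-gRNA3 is a lentiviral CRISPR guide-expression plasmid built on the pLenti-sgRNA backbone and intended for knockout of human SLC25A5 (also known as ANT2 or AAC2). It is maintained in E. coli through a high-copy ColE1/pUC-type origin and selected with ampicillin via the β-lactamase gene. The backbone also carries an f1 origin, an SV40 origin and poly(A) signal, and remnants of a lac/lacZα cloning region flanked by T3 and T7 promoters, none of which contribute to the lentiviral payload.

The transfer cassette has a third-generation layout. An RSV promoter fused to a truncated HIV-1 5' LTR drives Tat-independent production of the genomic RNA in packaging cells. It is followed by the Ψ packaging signal with a partial gag sequence, the Rev response element for nuclear export of unspliced RNA, and a cPPT/CTS element that aids nuclear import of the reverse-transcribed genome. The ΔU3 3' LTR makes the integrated provirus self-inactivating. Within this frame, a human U6 RNA polymerase III promoter transcribes the SLC25A5-targeting spacer joined to the Streptococcus pyogenes Cas9 guide RNA scaffold. Downstream, an EF-1α core promoter expresses puromycin N-acetyltransferase, with a WPRE enhancing transcript expression, so that transduced cells can be selected with puromycin.

No Cas9 coding sequence is annotated, so the nuclease has to be supplied separately, for example by a Cas9-expressing cell line or a second vector. The name indicates that this is the third guide designed against the gene. The record gives the purpose only as SLC25A5 CRISPR knockout and does not identify the restriction sites used for cloning.
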