Features (pLannotate 1.2.2; 27 found; start..end, strand, type, name):
      5..231     +  promoter       RSV promoter: Rous sarcoma virus enhancer/promoter
    232..412     +  LTR            5' LTR (truncated): truncated 5' long terminal repeat (LTR) from HIV-1
    459..584     +  misc_feature   HIV-1 Ψ: packaging signal of human immunodeficiency virus type 1
    568..931     +  CDS            HIV-1 gag (fragment): gag protein from human immunodeficiency virus 1; gag
   1077..1310    +  misc_feature   RRE: The Rev response element (RRE) of HIV-1 allows for Rev-dependent mRNA export from the nucleus to the cytoplasm.
   1687..1713    +  CDS            Rev (fragment): human immunodeficiency virus 1 (HIV-1) Rev protein; rev; enhances nuclear export of unspliced and incompletely spliced viral mRNAs
   1717..1957    +  promoter       U6 promoter: RNA polymerase III promoter for human U6 snRNA
   1986..2061    +  misc_RNA       gRNA scaffold: guide RNA scaffold for the Streptococcus pyogenes CRISPR/Cas9 system
   2109..2226    +  misc_feature   cPPT/CTS: central polypurine tract and central termination sequence of HIV-1
   2295..2506    +  promoter       EF-1α core promoter: core promoter for human elongation factor EF-1α
   2532..3131    +  CDS            PuroR (fragment): puromycin N-acetyltransferase; pac from Streptomyces; confers resistance to puromycin
   3147..3735    +  misc_feature   WPRE: woodchuck hepatitis virus posttranscriptional regulatory element
   3786..3805    +  misc_feature   cPPT/CTS (fragment): central polypurine tract and central termination sequence of HIV-1
   3807..4040    +  LTR            3' LTR (ΔU3): self-inactivating 3' long terminal repeat (LTR) from HIV-1
   4118..4239    +  polyA_signal   SV40 poly(A) signal: SV40 polyadenylation signal
   4279..4414    +  rep_origin     SV40 ori: SV40 origin of replication
   4435..4453    -  promoter       T7 promoter: promoter for bacteriophage T7 RNA polymerase
   4461..4616    +  CDS            lacZα (fragment): LacZα fragment of β-galactosidase; lacZ fragment
   4621..5049    +  rep_origin     f1 ori (sequence partly withheld): f1 bacteriophage origin of replication; arrow indicates direction of (+) strand synthesis
   5102..5206    +  promoter       AmpR promoter: bla
   5207..6067    +  CDS            AmpR: β-lactamase; bla; confers resistance to ampicillin, carbenicillin, and related antibiotics
   6238..6826    +  rep_origin     ori: high-copy-number ColE1/pMB1/pBR322/pUC origin of replication
   7009..7101    +  CDS            lacI (fragment): lac repressor; lacI; The lac repressor binds to the lac operator to inhibit transcription in E. coli. This inhibition can be relieved by adding lactose or isopropyl-β-D-thiogalactopyranoside (IPTG).
   7114..7135    +  protein_bind   CAP binding site: CAP binding activates transcription in the presence of cAMP. E. coli catabolite activator protein
   7150..7180    +  promoter       lac promoter: promoter for the E. coli lac operon
   7188..7204    +  protein_bind   lac operator: The lac repressor binds to the lac operator to inhibit transcription in E. coli. This inhibition can be relieved by adding lactose or isopropyl-β-D-thiogalactopyranoside (IPTG). lac repressor encoded by lacI
   7249..7267    +  promoter       T3 promoter: promoter for bacteriophage T3 RNA polymerase
>Addgene plasmid #249242 | pLenti-hSLC25A5-gRNA3 | addgene full sequence | sequence record 499798 | Addgene NGS Result
TTAATGTAGTCTTATGCAATACTCTTGTAGTCTTGCAACATGGTAACGATGAGTTAGCAACATGCCTTAC
AAGGAGAGAAAAAGCACCGTGCATGCCGATTGGTGGAAGTAAGGTGGTACGATCGTGCCTTATTAGGAAG
GCAACAGACGGGTCTGACATGGATTGGACGAACCACTGAATTGCCGCATTGCAGAGATATTGTATTTAAG
TGCCTAGCTCGATACATAAACGGGTCTCTCTGGTTAGACCAGATCTGAGCCTGGGAGCTCTCTGGCTAAC
TAGGGAACCCACTGCTTAAGCCTCAATAAAGCTTGCCTTGAGTGCTTCAAGTAGTGTGTGCCCGTCTGTT
GTGTGACTCTGGTAACTAGAGATCCCTCAGACCCTTTTAGTCAGTGTGGAAAATCTCTAGCAGTGGCGCC
CGAACAGGGACTTGAAAGCGAAAGGGAAACCAGAGGAGCTCTCTCGACGCAGGACTCGGCTTGCTGAAGC
GCGCACGGCAAGAGGCGAGGGGCGGCGACTGGTGAGTACGCCAAAAATTTTGACTAGCGGAGGCTAGAAG
GAGAGAGATGGGTGCGAGAGCGTCAGTATTAAGCGGGGGAGAATTAGATCGCGATGGGAAAAAATTCGGT
TAAGGCCAGGGGGAAAGAAAAAATATAAATTAAAACATATAGTATGGGCAAGCAGGGAGCTAGAACGATT
CGCAGTTAATCCTGGCCTGTTAGAAACATCAGAAGGCTGTAGACAAATACTGGGACAGCTACAACCATCC
CTTCAGACAGGATCAGAAGAACTTAGATCATTATATAATACAGTAGCAACCCTCTATTGTGTGCATCAAA
GGATAGAGATAAAAGACACCAAGGAAGCTTTAGACAAGATAGAGGAAGAGCAAAACAAAAGTAAGACCAC
CGCACAGCAAGCGGCCGCTGATCTTCAGACCTGGAGGAGGAGATATGAGGGACAATTGGAGAAGTGAATT
ATATAAATATAAAGTAGTAAAAATTGAACCATTAGGAGTAGCACCCACCAAGGCAAAGAGAAGAGTGGTG
CAGAGAGAAAAAAGAGCAGTGGGAATAGGAGCTTTGTTCCTTGGGTTCTTGGGAGCAGCAGGAAGCACTA
TGGGCGCAGCGTCAATGACGCTGACGGTACAGGCCAGACAATTATTGTCTGGTATAGTGCAGCAGCAGAA
CAATTTGCTGAGGGCTATTGAGGCGCAACAGCATCTGTTGCAACTCACAGTCTGGGGCATCAAGCAGCTC
CAGGCAAGAATCCTGGCTGTGGAAAGATACCTAAAGGATCAACAGCTCCTGGGGATTTGGGGTTGCTCTG
GAAAACTCATTTGCACCACTGCTGTGCCTTGGAATGCTAGTTGGAGTAATAAATCTCTGGAACAGATTTG
GAATCACACGACCTGGATGGAGTGGGACAGAGAAATTAACAATTACACAAGCTTAATACACTCCTTAATT
GAAGAATCGCAAAACCAGCAAGAAAAGAATGAACAAGAATTATTGGAATTAGATAAATGGGCAAGTTTGT
GGAATTGGTTTAACATAACAAATTGGCTGTGGTATATAAAATTATTCATAATGATAGTAGGAGGCTTGGT
AGGTTTAAGAATAGTTTTTGCTGTACTTTCTATAGTGAATAGAGTTAGGCAGGGATATTCACCATTATCG
TTTCAGACCCACCTCCCAACCCCGAGGGGACCCAGAGAGGGCCTATTTCCCATGATTCCTTCATATTTGC
ATATACGATACAAGGCTGTTAGAGAGATAATTAGAATTAATTTGACTGTAAACACAAAGATATTAGTACA
AAATACGTGACGTAGAAAGTAATAATTTCTTGGGTAGTTTGCAGTTTTAAAATTATGTTTTAAAATGGAC
TATCATATGCTTACCGTAACTTGAAAGTATTTCGATTTCTTGGCTTTATATATCTTGTGGAAAGGACGAA
ACACCGGATACCGAAGTAGGCGGCTGTTTTAGAGCTAGAAATAGCAAGTTAAAATAAGGCTAGTCCGTTA
TCAACTTGAAAAAGTGGCACCGAGTCGGTGCTTTTTTGAATTCTAGATCTTGAGACAAATGGCAGTATTC
ATCCACAATTTTAAAAGAAAAGGGGGGATTGGGGGGTACAGTGCAGGGGAAAGAATAGTAGACATAATAG
CAACAGACATACAAACTAAAGAATTACAAAAACAAATTACAAAAATTCAAAATTTTCGGGTTTATTACAG
GGACAGCAGAGATCCACTTTGGCGCCGGCTCGAGTGGCTCCGGTGCCCGTCAGTGGGCAGAGCGCACATC
GCCCACAGTCCCCGAGAAGTTGGGGGGAGGGGTCGGCAATTGAACCGGTGCCTAGAGAAGGTGGCGCGGG
GTAAACTGGGAAAGTGATGTCGTGTACTGGCTCCGCCTTTTTCCCGAGGGTGGGGGAGAACCGTATATAA
GTGCAGTAGTCGCCGTGAACGTTCTTTTTCGCAACGGGTTTGCCGCCAGAACACAGGTGTCGTGACGCGG
GATCCGCCACCATGACCGAGTACAAGCCCACGGTGCGCCTCGCCACCCGCGACGACGTCCCCAGGGCCGT
ACGCACCCTCGCCGCCGCGTTCGCCGACTACCCCGCCACGCGCCACACCGTCGATCCGGACCGCCACATC
GAGCGGGTCACCGAGCTGCAAGAACTCTTCCTCACGCGCGTCGGGCTCGACATCGGCAAGGTGTGGGTCG
CGGACGACGGCGCCGCGGTGGCGGTCTGGACCACGCCGGAGAGCGTCGAAGCGGGGGCGGTGTTCGCCGA
GATCGGCCCGCGCATGGCCGAGTTGAGCGGTTCCCGGCTGGCCGCGCAGCAACAGATGGAAGGCCTCCTG
GCGCCGCACCGGCCCAAGGAGCCCGCGTGGTTCCTGGCCACCGTCGGAGTCTCGCCCGACCACCAGGGCA
AGGGTCTGGGCAGCGCCGTCGTGCTCCCCGGAGTGGAGGCGGCCGAGCGCGCCGGGGTGCCCGCCTTCCT
GGAGACCTCCGCGCCCCGCAACCTCCCCTTCTACGAGCGGCTCGGCTTCACCGTCACCGCCGACGTCGAG
GTGCCCGAAGGACCGCGCACCTGGTGCATGACCCGCAAGCCCGGTGCCTGAACGCGTTAAGTCGACAATC
AACCTCTGGATTACAAAATTTGTGAAAGATTGACTGGTATTCTTAACTATGTTGCTCCTTTTACGCTATG
TGGATACGCTGCTTTAATGCCTTTGTATCATGCTATTGCTTCCCGTATGGCTTTCATTTTCTCCTCCTTG
TATAAATCCTGGTTGCTGTCTCTTTATGAGGAGTTGTGGCCCGTTGTCAGGCAACGTGGCGTGGTGTGCA
CTGTGTTTGCTGACGCAACCCCCACTGGTTGGGGCATTGCCACCACCTGTCAGCTCCTTTCCGGGACTTT
CGCTTTCCCCCTCCCTATTGCCACGGCGGAACTCATCGCCGCCTGCCTTGCCCGCTGCTGGACAGGGGCT
CGGCTGTTGGGCACTGACAATTCCGTGGTGTTGTCGGGGAAATCATCGTCCTTTCCTTGGCTGCTCGCCT
GTGTTGCCACCTGGATTCTGCGCGGGACGTCCTTCTGCTACGTCCCTTCGGCCCTCAATCCAGCGGACCT
TCCTTCCCGCGGCCTGCTGCCGGCTCTGCGGCCTCTTCCGCGTCTTCGCCTTCGCCCTCAGACGAGTCGG
ATCTCCCTTTGGGCCGCCTCCCCGCGTCGACTTTAAGACCAATGACTTACAAGGCAGCTGTAGATCTTAG
CCACTTTTTAAAAGAAAAGGGGGGACTGGAAGGGCTAATTCACTCCCAACGAAGACAAGATCTGCTTTTT
GCTTGTACTGGGTCTCTCTGGTTAGACCAGATCTGAGCCTGGGAGCTCTCTGGCTAACTAGGGAACCCAC
TGCTTAAGCCTCAATAAAGCTTGCCTTGAGTGCTTCAAGTAGTGTGTGCCCGTCTGTTGTGTGACTCTGG
TAACTAGAGATCCCTCAGACCCTTTTAGTCAGTGTGGAAAATCTCTAGCAGTACGTATAGTAGTTCATGT
CATCTTATTATTCAGTATTTATAACTTGCAAAGAAATGAATATCAGAGAGTGAGAGGAACTTGTTTATTG
CAGCTTATAATGGTTACAAATAAAGCAATAGCATCACAAATTTCACAAATAAAGCATTTTTTTCACTGCA
TTCTAGTTGTGGTTTGTCCAAACTCATCAATGTATCTTATCATGTCTGGCTCTAGCTATCCCGCCCCTAA
CTCCGCCCATCCCGCCCCTAACTCCGCCCAGTTCCGCCCATTCTCCGCCCCATGGCTGACTAATTTTTTT
TATTTATGCAGAGGCCGAGGCCGCCTCGGCCTCTGAGCTATTCCAGAAGTAGTGAGGAGGCTTTTTTGGA
GGCCTAGGGACGTACCCAATTCGCCCTATAGTGAGTCGTATTACGCGCGCTCACTGGCCGTCGTTTTACA
ACGTCGTGACTGGGAAAACCCTGGCGTTACCCAACTTAATCGCCTTGCAGCACATCCCCCTTTCGCCAGC
TGGCGTAATAGCGAAGAGGCCCGCACCGATCGCCCTTCCCAACAGTTGCGCAGCCTGAATGGCGAATGGG
[124 nt withheld, positions 4621-4744]
C
[91 nt withheld, positions 4746-4836]
A
[49 nt withheld, positions 4838-4886]
CCTTTGACGTTGGAGTCCACGTTCTTT
[37 nt withheld, positions 4914-4950]
ACCCTATCTCGGTCTATTCTTTTGATTTATAAGGGATTTTGCCGATTTCGGCCTATTGGTTAAAAAATGA
GCTGATTTAACAAAAATTTAACGCGAATTTTAACAAAATATTAACGCTTACAATTTAGGTGGCACTTTTC
GGGGAAATGTGCGCGGAACCCCTATTTGTTTATTTTTCTAAATACATTCAAATATGTATCCGCTCATGAG
ACAATAACCCTGATAAATGCTTCAATAATATTGAAAAAGGAAGAGTATGAGTATTCAACATTTCCGTGTC
GCCCTTATTCCCTTTTTTGCGGCATTTTGCCTTCCTGTTTTTGCTCACCCAGAAACGCTGGTGAAAGTAA
AAGATGCTGAAGATCAGTTGGGTGCACGAGTGGGTTACATCGAACTGGATCTCAACAGCGGTAAGATCCT
TGAGAGTTTTCGCCCCGAAGAACGTTTTCCAATGATGAGCACTTTTAAAGTTCTGCTATGTGGCGCGGTA
TTATCCCGTATTGACGCCGGGCAAGAGCAACTCGGTCGCCGCATACACTATTCTCAGAATGACTTGGTTG
AGTACTCACCAGTCACAGAAAAGCATCTTACGGATGGCATGACAGTAAGAGAATTATGCAGTGCTGCCAT
AACCATGAGTGATAACACTGCGGCCAACTTACTTCTGACAACGATCGGAGGACCGAAGGAGCTAACCGCT
TTTTTGCACAACATGGGGGATCATGTAACTCGCCTTGATCGTTGGGAACCGGAGCTGAATGAAGCCATAC
CAAACGACGAGCGTGACACCACGATGCCTGTAGCAATGGCAACAACGTTGCGCAAACTATTAACTGGCGA
ACTACTTACTCTAGCTTCCCGGCAACAATTAATAGACTGGATGGAGGCGGATAAAGTTGCAGGACCACTT
CTGCGCTCGGCCCTTCCGGCTGGCTGGTTTATTGCTGATAAATCTGGAGCCGGTGAGCGTGGGTCTCGCG
GTATCATTGCAGCACTGGGGCCAGATGGTAAGCCCTCCCGTATCGTAGTTATCTACACGACGGGGAGTCA
GGCAACTATGGATGAACGAAATAGACAGATCGCTGAGATAGGTGCCTCACTGATTAAGCATTGGTAACTG
TCAGACCAAGTTTACTCATATATACTTTAGATTGATTTAAAACTTCATTTTTAATTTAAAAGGATCTAGG
TGAAGATCCTTTTTGATAATCTCATGACCAAAATCCCTTAACGTGAGTTTTCGTTCCACTGAGCGTCAGA
CCCCGTAGAAAAGATCAAAGGATCTTCTTGAGATCCTTTTTTTCTGCGCGTAATCTGCTGCTTGCAAACA
AAAAAACCACCGCTACCAGCGGTGGTTTGTTTGCCGGATCAAGAGCTACCAACTCTTTTTCCGAAGGTAA
CTGGCTTCAGCAGAGCGCAGATACCAAATACTGTTCTTCTAGTGTAGCCGTAGTTAGGCCACCACTTCAA
GAACTCTGTAGCACCGCCTACATACCTCGCTCTGCTAATCCTGTTACCAGTGGCTGCTGCCAGTGGCGAT
AAGTCGTGTCTTACCGGGTTGGACTCAAGACGATAGTTACCGGATAAGGCGCAGCGGTCGGGCTGAACGG
GGGGTTCGTGCACACAGCCCAGCTTGGAGCGAACGACCTACACCGAACTGAGATACCTACAGCGTGAGCT
ATGAGAAAGCGCCACGCTTCCCGAAGGGAGAAAGGCGGACAGGTATCCGGTAAGCGGCAGGGTCGGAACA
GGAGAGCGCACGAGGGAGCTTCCAGGGGGAAACGCCTGGTATCTTTATAGTCCTGTCGGGTTTCGCCACC
TCTGACTTGAGCGTCGATTTTTGTGATGCTCGTCAGGGGGGCGGAGCCTATGGAAAAACGCCAGCAACGC
GGCCTTTTTACGGTTCCTGGCCTTTTGCTGGCCTTTTGCTCACATGTTCTTTCCTGCGTTATCCCCTGAT
TCTGTGGATAACCGTATTACCGCCTTTGAGTGAGCTGATACCGCTCGCCGCAGCCGAACGACCGAGCGCA
GCGAGTCAGTGAGCGAGGAAGCGGAAGAGCGCCCAATACGCAAACCGCCTCTCCCCGCGCGTTGGCCGAT
TCATTAATGCAGCTGGCACGACAGGTTTCCCGACTGGAAAGCGGGCAGTGAGCGCAACGCAATTAATGTG
AGTTAGCTCACTCATTAGGCACCCCAGGCTTTACACTTTATGCTTCCGGCTCGTATGTTGTGTGGAATTG
TGAGCGGATAACAATTTCACACAGGAAACAGCTATGACCATGATTACGCCAAGCGCGCAATTAACCCTCA
CTAAAGGGAACAAAAGCTGGAGCTGCAAGC
